>Addgene plasmid #56350 | mPapaya1-Calnexin-N-14 | depositor partial sequence | sequence record 87250 | insert sequence
ATCCGCTAGCGCTACCGGACTCAGATCTCGAGACCGCCATGGAAGGGAAGTGGTTGCTGTGTATGTTACT
GGTGCTTGGAACTGCTATTGTTGAGGCTCATGATGGACATGATGATGATGTGATTGATATTGAGGATGAC
CTTGACGATGTCATTGAAGAGGTAGAAGACTCAAAACCAGATACCACTGCTCCTCCTTCATCTCCCAAGG
TTACTTACAAAGCTCCAGTTCCAACAGGGGAAGTATATTTTGCTGATTCTTTTGACAGAGGAACTCTGTC
AGGGTGGATTTTATCCAAAGCCAAGAAAGACGATACCGATGATGAAATTGCCAAATATGATGGAAAGTGG
GAGGTAGAGGAAATGAAGGAGTCAAAGCTTCCAGGTGATAAAGGACTTGTGTTGATGTCTCGGGCCAAGC
ATCATGCCATCTCTGCTAAACTGAACAAGCCCTTCCTGTTTGACACCAAGCCTCTCATTGTTCAGTATGA
GGTTAATTTCCAAAATGGAATAGAATGTGGTGGTGCCTATGTGAAACTGCTTTCTAAAACACCAGAACTC
AACCTGGATCAGTTCCATGACAAGACCCCTTATACGATTATGTTTGGTCCAGATAAATGTGGAGAGGACT
ATAAACTGCACTTCATCTTCCGACACAAAAACCCCAAAACGGGTATCTATGAAGAAAAACATGCTAAGAG
GCCAGATGCAGATCTGAAGACCTATTTTACTGATAAGAAAACACATCTTTACACACTAATCTTGAATCCA
GATAATAGTTTTGAAATACTGGTTGACCAATCTGTGGTGAATAGTGGAAATCTGCTCAATGACATGACTC
CTCCTGTAAATCCTTCACGTGAAATTGAGGACCCAGAAGACCGGAAGCCCGAGGATTGGGATGAAAGACC
AAAAATCCCAGATCCAGAAGCTGTCAAGCCAGATGACTGGGATGAAGATGCCCCTGCTAAGATTCCAGAT
GAAGAGGCCACAAAACCCGAAGGCTGGTTAGATGATGAGCCTGAGTACGTACCTGATCCAGACGCAGAGA
AACCTGAGGATTGGGATGAAGACATGGATGGAGAATGGGAGGCTCCTCAGATTGCCAACCCTAGATGTGA
GTCAGCTCCTGGATGTGGTGTCTGGCAGCGACCTGTGATTGACAACCCCAATTATAAAGGCAAATGGAAG
CCTCCTATGATTGACAATCCCAGTTACCAGGGAATCTGGAAACCCAGGAAAATACCAAATCCAGATTTCT
TTGAAGATCTGGAACCTTTCAGAATGACTCCTTTTAGTGCTATTGGTTTGGAGCTGTGGTCCATGACCTC
TGACATTTTTTTTGACAACTTTATCATTTGTGCTGATCGAAGAATAGTTGATGATTGGGCCAATGATGGA
TGGGGCCTGAAGAAAGCTGCTGATGGGGCTGCTGAGCCAGGCGTTGTGGGGCAGATGAACGAGGCAGCTG
AAGAGCGCCCGTGGCTGTGGGTAGTCTATATTCTAACTGTAGCCCTTCCTGTGTTCCTGGTTATCCTCTT
CTGCTGTTCTGGAAAGAAACAGACCAGTGGTATGGAGTATAAGAAAACTGATGCACCTCAACCGGATGTG
AAGGAAGAGGAAGAAGAGAAGGAAGAGGAAAAGGACAAGGGAGATGAGGAGGAGGAAGGAGAAGAGAAAC
TTGAAGAGAAACAGAAAAGTGATGCTGAAGAAGATGGTGGCACTGTCAGTCAAGAGGAGGAAGACAGAAA
ACCTAAAGCAGAGGAGGATGAAATTTTGAACAGATCACCAAGAAACAGAAAGCCACGAAGAGAGGGGGGT
GCGTCAGGCGGCAGCGGATCTGGACCGGTCGCCACCATGGTGAGCAAGGGCGAGGGGCAATCGAAGCATG
GACTAAAGGAGGAGATGACGGTGAAGTACCACATGGAAGGTTGCGTTAATGGTCACAAATTTGTCATTAC
TGGAGAGGGCATTGGAAACCCTTTTAAGGGTAAGCAAACCGCAAATTTGTGTGTGATAGAAGGAGGCCCG
CTGCCGTTCTCGGAGGACATTTTAAGTCCGGGTTTTAAATATGGTGACCGGATTTTCACAGAGTACCCAC
AGGATATTGTAGATTACTTCAAGAACTCATGTCCAGCGGGCTATACGTGGGAAAGGAGCTACCTCTTTGA
GGACGGAGCGGTCTGTCGATGCAACGTGGACATAACAGTCTCTGAAAAGGAGAACTGCATCTATCACAAA
AGTATCTTCAGAGGGGTGAATTTTCCCGCCGACGGCCCCGTAATGAAGAAAATGACCACTAATTGGGAAG
CTAGTACCGAGAAAATTGTGCCTGTTCCAAAGCAAGGGATATTAAAGGGAAAGGTCAAAATGTGCCTGTT
GCTGAAGGATGGCGGTCGTTATCATTGCCAGTTTGATACGGTATATAAAGCTAAATCAGTGCCCTCCAAG
ATGCCAGAATGGCATTTTATACAGCATAAGCTCCTTAGGGAGGACCGCTCTGATGCTAAAAACCAGAAAT
GGCAATTAACAGAACATGCAATCGCAGGCATGGACGAGCTGTACAAGTAAGCGGCCGCGACTCTAGATCA
TAATCAGCCATACCACATG
