>Addgene plasmid #56350 | mPapaya1-Calnexin-N-14 | addgene partial sequence | sequence record 151735 | mCherryseq-R 5'-cctcctcgcccttgctcaccat-3'
ACGCACCCCCCTCTCTTCGTGGCTTTCTGTTTCTTGGTGATCTGTTCAAAATTTCATCCTCCTCTGCTTT
AGGTTTTCTGTCTTCCTCCTCTTGACTGACAGTGCCACCATCTTCTTCAGCATCACTTTTCTGTTTCTCT
TCAAGTTTCTCTTCTCCTTCCTCCTCCTCATCTCCCTTGTCCTTTTCCTCTTCCTTCTCTTCTTCCTCTT
CCTTCACATCCGGTTGAGGTGCATCAGTTTTCTTATACTCCATACCACTGGTCTGTTTCTTTCCAGAACA
GCAGAAGAGGATAACCAGGAACACAGGAAGGGCTACAGTTAGAATATAGACTACCCACAGCCACGGGCGC
TCTTCAGCTGCCTCGTTCATCTGCCCCACAACGCCTGGCTCAGCAGCCCCATCAGCAGCTTTCTTCAGGC
CCCATCCATCATTGGCCCAATCATCAACTATTCTTCGATCAGCACAAATGATAAAGTTGTCAAAAAAAAT
GTCAGAGGTCATGGACCACAGCTCCAAACCAATAGCACTAAAAGGAGTCATTCTGAAAGGTTCCAGATCT
TCAAAGAAATCTGGATTTGGTATTTTCCTGGGTTTCCAGATTCCCTGGTAACTGGGATTGTCAATCATAG
GAGGCTTCCATTTGCCTTTATAATTGGGGTTGTCAATCACAGGTCGCTGCCAGACACCACATCCAGGAGC
TGACTCACATCTAGGGTTGGCAATCTGAGGAGCCTCCCATTCTCCATCCATGTCTTCATCCCAATCCTCA
GGTTTCTCTGCGTCTGG
