[The description below was written by a language model from this plasmid's Addgene catalogue record.]
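Description:
mPapaya1-Calnexin-N-14 is a mammalian expression plasmid built on the mPapaya1-N1 backbone (about 4.75 kb without the insert), an N1-style fusion vector in which a gene of interest is placed upstream of the fluorescent protein coding sequence. It is propagated in E. coli as a high-copy plasmid under kanamycin selection. It also carries a neomycin resistance marker, so transfected mammalian cells can be selected with G418. The record gives no feature table, so the origin of replication and the promoter driving the resistance marker are not stated. The use of an SV40 polyA reverse sequencing primer suggests that an SV40 polyadenylation signal lies downstream of the fusion.

The payload is human calnexin (CANX), expressed from the CMV promoter with mPapaya1 fused to its C terminus. Calnexin is an integral membrane chaperone of the endoplasmic reticulum, so the fusion directs the fluorescent protein to the ER and labels that compartment. The calnexin sequence carries an I474N substitution relative to the reference; the record does not say whether this change is intentional or whether it has any functional effect. The "14" in the name probably refers to the length of the linker between the two proteins, but the record does not confirm this.

mPapaya1 is an engineered monomeric yellow fluorescent protein derived from a Zoanthus species protein, with recorded excitation and emission maxima of 530 and 541 nm. The construct serves as an ER localization marker for fluorescence imaging of transfected mammalian cells, and it also shows how mPapaya1 performs as a fusion tag.
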