Addgene plasmid #56350: mPapaya1-Calnexin-N-14
Purpose: Localization: Endoplasmic Reticulum, Excitation: 530, Emission: 541
Depositing lab: Michael Davidson. Depositing organization: Florida State University, Tallahassee. Publication: An engineered monomeric Zoanthus sp. yellow fluorescent protein. Hoi H, Howe ES, Ding Y, Zhang W, Baird MA, Sell BR, Allen JR, Davidson MW, Campbell RE. Chem Biol. 2013 Oct 24;20(10):1296-304. doi: 10.1016/j.chembiol.2013.08.008. Epub 2013 Oct 3. PubMed 24094838.
Backbone
  Vector backbone: mPapaya1-N1
  Backbone size w/o insert (bp): 4750
  Vector type: Mammalian Expression
  Selectable markers: Neomycin (select with G418)
Growth in bacteria
  Bacterial resistance: Kanamycin, 50 μg/mL
  Growth temperature: 37°C
  Growth strain: DH5alpha
  Copy number: High Copy
Gene/Insert
  Gene/Insert name: Calnexin (alt name: NM_001746.3)
  Species: H. sapiens (human)
  Mutation: I474N in Calnexin
  Entrez Gene: CANX (a.k.a. CNX, IP90, P90)
  Promoter: CMV
  Tag / fusion protein: mPapaya1 (C terminal on backbone)
  Cloning method: Unknown
  Sequencing primers: 5′ CMV-F; 3′ SV40pA-R
Terms and licenses: Academic/Nonprofit Terms; Industry Terms: Not Available to Industry
Depositor comments: . Excitation = 530; Emission = 541
How to cite: mPapaya1-Calnexin-N-14 was a gift from Michael Davidson (Addgene plasmid # 56350 ; http://n2t.net/addgene:56350 ; RRID:Addgene_56350)
